>Addgene plasmid #81583 | pDONR223_FBXW7_p.S462Y | addgene full sequence | sequence record 167053 | Addgene NGS Result
GGCAGTTCCCTACTCTCGCGTTAACGCTAGCATGGATGTTTTCCCAGTCACGACGTTGTAAAACGACGGC
CAGTCTTAAGCTCGGGCCCCAAATAATGATTTTATTTTGACTGATAGTGACCTGTTCGTTGCAACAAATT
GATGAGCAATGCTTTTTTATAATGCCAACTTTGTACAAAAAAGTTGGCACCATGAATCAGGAACTGCTCT
CTGTGGGCAGCAAAAGACGACGAACTGGAGGCTCTCTGAGAGGTAACCCTTCCTCAAGCCAGGTAGATGA
AGAACAGATGAATCGTGTGGTAGAGGAGGAACAGCAACAGCAACTCAGACAACAAGAGGAGGAGCACACT
GCAAGGAATGGTGAAGTTGTTGGAGTAGAACCTAGACCTGGAGGCCAAAATGATTCCCAGCAAGGACAGT
TGGAAGAAAACAATAATAGATTTATTTCGGTAGATGAGGACTCCTCAGGAAACCAAGAAGAACAAGAGGA
AGATGAAGAACATGCTGGTGAACAAGATGAGGAGGATGAGGAGGAGGAGGAGATGGACCAGGAGAGTGAC
GATTTTGATCAGTCTGATGATAGTAGCAGAGAAGATGAACATACACATACTAACAGTGTCACGAACTCCA
GTAGTATTGTGGACCTGCCCGTTCACCAACTCTCCTCCCCATTCTATACAAAAACAACAAAAATGAAAAG
AAAGTTGGACCATGGTTCTGAGGTCCGCTCTTTTTCTTTGGGAAAGAAACCATGCAAAGTCTCAGAATAT
ACAAGTACCACTGGGCTTGTACCATGTTCAGCAACACCAACAACTTTTGGGGACCTCAGAGCAGCCAATG
GCCAAGGGCAACAACGACGCCGAATTACATCTGTCCAGCCACCTACAGGCCTCCAGGAATGGCTAAAAAT
GTTTCAGAGCTGGAGTGGACCAGAGAAATTGCTTGCTTTAGATGAACTCATTGATAGTTGTGAACCAACA
CAAGTAAAACATATGATGCAAGTGATAGAACCCCAGTTTCAACGAGACTTCATTTCATTGCTCCCTAAAG
AGTTGGCACTCTATGTGCTTTCATTCCTGGAACCCAAAGACCTGCTACAAGCAGCTCAGACATGTCGCTA
CTGGAGAATTTTGGCTGAAGACAACCTTCTCTGGAGAGAGAAATGCAAAGAAGAGGGGATTGATGAACCA
TTGCACATCAAGAGAAGAAAAGTAATAAAACCAGGTTTCATACACAGTCCATGGAAAAGTGCATACATCA
GACAGCACAGAATTGATACTAACTGGAGGCGAGGAGAACTCAAATCTCCTAAGGTGCTGAAAGGACATGA
TGATCATGTGATCACATGCTTACAGTTTTGTGGTAACCGAATAGTTAGTGGTTCTGATGACAACACTTTA
AAAGTTTGGTCAGCAGTCACAGGCAAATGTCTGAGAACATTAGTGGGACATACAGGTGGAGTATGGTCAT
CACAAATGAGAGACAACATCATCATTAGTGGATCTACAGATCGGACACTCAAAGTGTGGAATGCAGAGAC
TGGAGAATGTATACAGACCTTATATGGGCATACTTACACTGTGCGTTGTATGCATCTTCATGAAAAAAGA
GTTGTTAGCGGTTCTCGAGATGCCACTCTTAGGGTTTGGGATATTGAGACAGGCCAGTGTTTACATGTTT
TGATGGGTCATGTTGCAGCAGTCCGCTGTGTTCAATATGATGGCAGGAGGGTTGTTAGTGGAGCATATGA
TTTTATGGTAAAGGTGTGGGATCCAGAGACTGAAACCTGTCTACACACGTTGCAGGGGCATACTAATAGA
GTCTATTCATTACAGTTTGATGGTATCCATGTGGTGAGTGGATCTCTTGATACATCAATCCGTGTTTGGG
ATGTGGAGACAGGGAATTGCATTCACACGTTAACAGGGCACCAGTCGTTAACAAGTGGAATGGAACTCAA
AGACAATATTCTTGTCTCTGGGAATGCAGATTCTACAGTTAAAATCTGGGATATCAAAACAGGACAGTGT
TTACAAACATTGCAAGGTCCCAACAAGCATCAGAGTGCTGTGACCTGTTTACAGTTCAACAAGAACTTTG
TAATTACCAGCTCAGATGATGGAACTGTAAAACTATGGGACTTGAAAACGGGTGAATTTATTCGAAACCT
AGTCACATTGGAGAGTGGGGGGAGTGGGGGAGTTGTGTGGCGGATCAGAGCCTCAAACACAAAGCTGGTG
TGTGCAGTTGGGAGTCGGAATGGGACTGAAGAAACCAAGCTGCTGGTGCTGGACTTTGATGTGGACATGA
AGTGATTGCCAACTTTCTTGTACAAAGTTGGCATTATAAGAAAGCATTGCTTATCAATTTGTTGCAACGA
ACAGGTCACTATCAGTCAAAATAAAATCATTATTTGCCATCCAGCTGATATCCCCTATAGTGAGTCGTAT
TACATGGTCATAGCTGTTTCCTGGCAGCTCTGGCCCGTGTCTCAAAATCTCTGATGTTACATTGCACAAG
ATAAAAATATATCATCATGCCTCCTCTAGACCAGCCAGGACAGAAATGCCTCGACTTCGCTGCTACCCAA
GGTTGCCGGGTGACGCACACCGTGGAAACGGATGAAGGCACGAACCCAGTGGACATAAGCCTGTTCGGTT
CGTAAGCTGTAATGCAAGTAGCGTATGCGCTCACGCAACTGGTCCAGAACCTTGACCGAACGCAGCGGTG
GTAACGGCGCAGTGGCGGTTTTCATGGCTTGTTATGACTGTTTTTTTGGGGTACAGTCTATGCCTCGGGC
ATCCAAGCAGCAAGCGCGTTACGCCGTGGGTCGATGTTTGATGTTATGGAGCAGCAACGATGTTACGCAG
CAGGGCAGTCGCCCTAAAACAAAGTTAAACATTATGAGGGAAGCGGTGATCGCCGAAGTATCGACTCAAC
TATCAGAGGTAGTTGGCGTCATCGAGCGCCATCTCGAACCGACGTTGCTGGCCGTACATTTGTACGGCTC
CGCAGTGGATGGCGGCCTGAAGCCACACAGTGATATTGATTTGCTGGTTACGGTGACCGTAAGGCTTGAT
GAAACAACGCGGCGAGCTTTGATCAACGACCTTTTGGAAACTTCGGCTTCCCCTGGAGAGAGCGAGATTC
TCCGCGCTGTAGAAGTCACCATTGTTGTGCACGACGACATCATTCCGTGGCGTTATCCAGCTAAGCGCGA
ACTGCAATTTGGAGAATGGCAGCGCAATGACATTCTTGCAGGTATCTTCGAGCCAGCCACGATCGACATT
GATCTGGCTATCTTGCTGACAAAAGCAAGAGAACATAGCGTTGCCTTGGTAGGTCCAGCGGCGGAGGAAC
TCTTTGATCCGGTTCCTGAACAGGATCTATTTGAGGCGCTAAATGAAACCTTAACGCTATGGAACTCGCC
GCCCGACTGGGCTGGCGATGAGCGAAATGTAGTGCTTACGTTGTCCCGCATTTGGTACAGCGCAGTAACC
GGCAAAATCGCGCCGAAGGATGTCGCTGCCGACTGGGCAATGGAGCGCCTGCCGGCCCAGTATCAGCCCG
TCATACTTGAAGCTAGACAGGCTTATCTTGGACAAGAAGAAGATCGCTTGGCCTCGCGCGCAGATCAGTT
GGAAGAATTTGTCCACTACGTGAAAGGCGAGATCACCAAGGTAGTCGGCAAATAACCCTCGAGCCACCCA
TGACCAAAATCCCTTAACGTGAGTTACGCGTCGTTCCACTGAGCGTCAGACCCCGTAGAAAAGATCAAAG
GATCTTCTTGAGATCCTTTTTTTCTGCGCGTAATCTGCTGCTTGCAAACAAAAAAACCACCGCTACCAGC
GGTGGTTTGTTTGCCGGATCAAGAGCTACCAACTCTTTTTCCGAAGGTAACTGGCTTCAGCAGAGCGCAG
ATACCAAATACTGTTCTTCTAGTGTAGCCGTAGTTAGGCCACCACTTCAAGAACTCTGTAGCACCGCCTA
CATACCTCGCTCTGCTAATCCTGTTACCAGTGGCTGCTGCCAGTGGCGATAAGTCGTGTCTTACCGGGTT
GGACTCAAGACGATAGTTACCGGATAAGGCGCAGCGGTCGGGCTGAACGGGGGGTTCGTGCACACAGCCC
AGCTTGGAGCGAACGACCTACACCGAACTGAGATACCTACAGCGTGAGCTATGAGAAAGCGCCACGCTTC
CCGAAGGGAGAAAGGCGGACAGGTATCCGGTAAGCGGCAGGGTCGGAACAGGAGAGCGCACGAGGGAGCT
TCCAGGGGGAAACGCCTGGTATCTTTATAGTCCTGTCGGGTTTCGCCACCTCTGACTTGAGCGTCGATTT
TTGTGATGCTCGTCAGGGGGGCGGAGCCTATGGAAAAACGCCAGCAACGCGGCCTTTTTACGGTTCCTGG
CCTTTTGCTGGCCTTTTGCTCACATGTTCTTTCCTGCGTTATCCCCTGATTCTGTGGATAACCGTATTAC
CGCCTTTGAGTGAGCTGATACCGCTCGCCGCAGCCGAACGACCGAGCGCAGCGAGTCAGTGAGCGAGGAA
GCGGAAGAGCGCCCAATACGCAAACCGCCTCTCCCCGCGCGTTGGCCGATTCATTAATGCAGCTGGCACG
ACAGGTTTCCCGACTGGAAAGCGGGCAGTGAGCGCAACGCAATTAATACGCGTACCGCTAGCCAGGAAGA
GTTTGTAGAAACGCAAAAAGGCCATCCGTCAGGATGGCCTTCTGCTTAGTTTGATGCCTGGCAGTTTATG
GCGGGCGTCCTGCCCGCCACCCTCCGGGCCGTTGCTTCACAACGTTCAAATCCGCTCCCGGCGGATTTGT
CCTACTCAGGAGAGCGTTCACCGACAAACAACAGATAAAACGAAAGGCCCAGTCTTCCGACTGAGCCTTT
CGTTTTATTTGATGCCT
Features (pLannotate 1.2.2; 12 found; start..end, strand, type, name):
     38..74      -  CDS            lacZα (fragment): LacZα fragment of β-galactosidase; lacZ fragment
     91..186     +  protein_bind   attL3: mutant version of attL; recombination site for the Gateway® LR reaction LR Clonase™
    192..2312    +  CDS            FBXW7: FBXW7_HUMAN - Also known as FBW7 From Homo sapiens (Human).
   2320..2415    -  protein_bind   attL3: mutant version of attL; recombination site for the Gateway® LR reaction LR Clonase™
   2434..2452    -  promoter       T7 promoter: promoter for bacteriophage T7 RNA polymerase
   2642..2665    +  promoter       Pc promoter (fragment): intI1 (promoter lies within the coding sequence); class 1 integron promoter
   2841..2897    +  CDS            GmR (fragment): gentamycin acetyltransferase; aacC1; confers resistance to gentamycin
   2904..3695    +  CDS            SmR: aminoglycoside adenylyltransferase (Murphy, 1985); aadA; confers resistance to spectinomycin and streptomycin
   3788..4376    +  rep_origin     ori: high-copy-number ColE1/pMB1/pBR322/pUC origin of replication
   4559..4651    +  CDS            lacI (fragment): lac repressor; lacI; The lac repressor binds to the lac operator to inhibit transcription in E. coli. This inhibition can be relieved by adding lactose or isopropyl-β-D-thiogalactopyranoside (IPTG).
   4706..4733    -  terminator     rrnB T2 terminator: transcription terminator T2 from the E. coli rrnB gene
   4865..4908    +  terminator     rrnB T1 terminator: Escherichia coli rrnB; transcription terminator T1 from the E. coli rrnB gene
