[The description below was written by a language model from this plasmid's Addgene catalogue record and pLannotate feature annotations shown in this document.]
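Description:
pDONR223_FBXW7_p.S462Y is a Gateway entry clone built on the Invitrogen pDONR223 backbone and belongs to the Target Accelerator Plasmid Collection, a set of cancer-associated gene variants prepared for systematic functional testing. It is a purely bacterial shuttle plasmid of about 4.9 kb. It replicates from a high-copy ColE1/pUC-type origin and is selected with spectinomycin through the aadA (SmR) aminoglycoside adenylyltransferase gene. This gene sits downstream of a class 1 integron Pc promoter fragment and a short remnant of a gentamicin resistance gene. Small lacZα and lacI fragments and the rrnB T1 and T2 terminators are backbone leftovers. The terminators help insulate the cloning site from read-through transcription.

The payload is the human FBXW7 open reading frame (referenced to NM_033632.3), which encodes the F-box/WD40 substrate-recognition subunit of an SCF ubiquitin ligase and is a well-known tumour suppressor. The plasmid name refers to the S462Y substitution, but the catalogue lists two changes, H455Q and S462Y, so the clone apparently carries an additional mutation beyond the intended one. The ORF is in the "closed" configuration, with a stop codon directly after the coding sequence, so it cannot be read through into C-terminal tags supplied by a destination vector. It is flanked by two attL sites, both labelled attL3 by the automated annotation, which are the substrates for LR Clonase recombination. No promoter drives the insert. A T7 promoter lies just outside the downstream attL site and points back toward the insert on the opposite strand. The construct is therefore a source for transferring the mutant allele into expression destination vectors of the user's choice.
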