Addgene plasmid #81583: pDONR223_FBXW7_p.S462Y
Purpose: Gateway Donor vector containing FBXW7 , part of the Target Accelerator Plasmid Collection.
Depositing lab: Jesse Boehm & William Hahn & David Root. Publication: Systematic Functional Interrogation of Rare Cancer Variants Identifies Oncogenic Alleles. Kim E, Ilic N, Shrestha Y, Zou L, Kamburov A, Zhu C, Yang X, Lubonja R, Tran N, Nguyen C, Lawrence MS, Piccioni F, Bagul M, Doench JG, Chouinard CR, Wu X, Hogstrom L, Natoli T, Tamayo P, Horn H, Corsello SM, Lage K, Root DE, Subramanian A, Golub TR, Getz G, Boehm JS, Hahn WC. Cancer Discov. 2016 Jul;6(7):714-26. doi: 10.1158/2159-8290.CD-16-0160. Epub 2016 May 4. PubMed 27147599.
Backbone
  Vector backbone: pDONR223
  Backbone manufacturer: Invitrogen
  Backbone size w/o insert (bp): 2790
  Vector type: Gateway Entry vector
Growth in bacteria
  Bacterial resistance: Spectinomycin, 50 μg/mL
  Growth temperature: 37°C
  Growth strain: DH5alpha
  Copy number: High Copy
Gene/Insert
  Gene/Insert name: FBXW7
  Species: H. sapiens (human)
  Mutation: H455Q; S462Y
  GenBank ID: NM_033632.3
  Entrez Gene: FBXW7 (a.k.a. AGO, CDC4, DEDHIL, FBW6, FBW7, FBX30, FBXO30, FBXW6, SEL-10, SEL10, hAgo, hCdc4)
  Promoter: None
  Cloning method: Gateway Cloning
  Sequencing primers: 5′ M13pUC-fwd; 3′ M13-Rev
Terms and licenses: Academic/Nonprofit Terms; Industry Terms: Not Available to Industry
Depositor comments: Closed state: stop codon immediately follows insert
How to cite: pDONR223_FBXW7_p.S462Y was a gift from Jesse Boehm & William Hahn & David Root (Addgene plasmid # 81583 ; http://n2t.net/addgene:81583 ; RRID:Addgene_81583)
