>Addgene plasmid #81583 | pDONR223_FBXW7_p.S462Y | depositor partial sequence | sequence record 154902 | Insert sequence
ATGAATCAGGAACTGCTCTCTGTGGGCAGCAAAAGACGACGAACTGGAGGCTCTCTGAGAGGTAACCCTT
CCTCAAGCCAGGTAGATGAAGAACAGATGAATCGTGTGGTAGAGGAGGAACAGCAACAGCAACTCAGACA
ACAAGAGGAGGAGCACACTGCAAGGAATGGTGAAGTTGTTGGAGTAGAACCTAGACCTGGAGGCCAAAAT
GATTCCCAGCAAGGACAGTTGGAAGAAAACAATAATAGATTTATTTCGGTAGATGAGGACTCCTCAGGAA
ACCAAGAAGAACAAGAGGAAGATGAAGAACATGCTGGTGAACAAGATGAGGAGGATGAGGAGGAGGAGGA
GATGGACCAGGAGAGTGACGATTTTGATCAGTCTGATGATAGTAGCAGAGAAGATGAACATACACATACT
AACAGTGTCACGAACTCCAGTAGTATTGTGGACCTGCCCGTTCACCAACTCTCCTCCCCATTCTATACAA
AAACAACAAAAATGAAAAGAAAGTTGGACCATGGTTCTGAGGTCCGCTCTTTTTCTTTGGGAAAGAAACC
ATGCAAAGTCTCAGAATATACAAGTACCACTGGGCTTGTACCATGTTCAGCAACACCAACAACTTTTGGG
GACCTCAGAGCAGCCAATGGCCAAGGGCAACAACGACGCCGAATTACATCTGTCCAGCCACCTACAGGCC
TCCAGGAATGGCTAAAAATGTTTCAGAGCTGGAGTGGACCAGAGAAATTGCTTGCTTTAGATGAACTCAT
TGATAGTTGTGAACCAACACAAGTAAAACATATGATGCAAGTGATAGAACCCCAGTTTCAACGAGACTTC
ATTTCATTGCTCCCTAAAGAGTTGGCACTCTATGTGCTTTCATTCCTGGAACCCAAAGACCTGCTACAAG
CAGCTCAGACATGTCGCTACTGGAGAATTTTGGCTGAAGACAACCTTCTCTGGAGAGAGAAATGCAAAGA
AGAGGGGATTGATGAACCATTGCACATCAAGAGAAGAAAAGTAATAAAACCAGGTTTCATACACAGTCCA
TGGAAAAGTGCATACATCAGACAGCACAGAATTGATACTAACTGGAGGCGAGGAGAACTCAAATCTCCTA
AGGTGCTGAAAGGACATGATGATCATGTGATCACATGCTTACAGTTTTGTGGTAACCGAATAGTTAGTGG
TTCTGATGACAACACTTTAAAAGTTTGGTCAGCAGTCACAGGCAAATGTCTGAGAACATTAGTGGGACAT
ACAGGTGGAGTATGGTCATCACAAATGAGAGACAACATCATCATTAGTGGATCTACAGATCGGACACTCA
AAGTGTGGAATGCAGAGACTGGAGAATGTATACAGACCTTATATGGGCATACTTACACTGTGCGTTGTAT
GCATCTTCATGAAAAAAGAGTTGTTAGCGGTTCTCGAGATGCCACTCTTAGGGTTTGGGATATTGAGACA
GGCCCAGTGTTTACATGTTTTGATGGGTCATGTTGCAGCAGTCCGCTGTGTTCAATATGATGGCAGGAGG
GTTGTTAGTGGAGCATATGATTTTATGGTAAAGGTGTGGGATCCAGAGACTGAAACCTGTCTACACACGT
TGCAGGGGCATACTAATAGAGTCTATTCATTACAGTTTGATGGTATCCATGTGGTGAGTGGATCTCTTGA
TACATCAATCCGTGTTTGGGATGTGGAGACAGGGAATTGCATTCACACGTTAACAGGGCACCAGTCGTTA
ACAAGTGGAATGGAACTCAAAGACAATATTCTTGTCTCTGGGAATGCAGATTCTACAGTTAAAATCTGGG
ATATCAAAACAGGACAGTGTTTACAAACATTGCAAGGTCCCAACAAGCATCAGAGTGCTGTGACCTGTTT
ACAGTTCAACAAGAACTTTGTAATTACCAGCTCAGATGATGGAACTGTAAAACTATGGGACTTGAAAACG
GGTGAATTTATTCGAAACCTAGTCACATTGGAGAGTGGGGGGAGTGGGGGAGTTGTGTGGCGGATCAGAG
CCTCAAACACAAAGCTGGTGTGTGCAGTTGGGAGTCGGAATGGGACTGAAGAAACCAAGCTGCTGGTGCT
GGACTTTGATGTGGACATGAAG
